Addgene plasmid #199160: pET-6xHis-GFP(+6)
Purpose: used to express a supercharged GFP variant in E. coli
Depositing lab: Allie Obermeyer. Depositing organization: Columbia University. Publication: Formation of Biomolecular Condensates in Bacteria by Tuning Protein Electrostatics. Yeong V, Werth EG, Brown LM, Obermeyer AC. ACS Cent Sci. 2020 Dec 23;6(12):2301-2310. doi: 10.1021/acscentsci.0c01146. Epub 2020 Nov 12. PubMed 33376791.
Backbone
  Vector backbone: pETDuet
  Total vector size (bp): 5896
Growth in bacteria
  Bacterial resistance: Ampicillin, 100 μg/mL
  Growth temperature: 37°C
  Growth strain: DH5alpha
  Growth instructions: Growth and protein expression after induction is improved at 25 °C.
  Copy number: High Copy
Gene/Insert
  Gene/Insert name: GFP(+6)
  Insert size (bp): 744
  Mutation: E16R, D86K, D112K, D127R, I138R, D207R, N222K, L246R
  Promoter: T7
  Tag / fusion protein: MGHHHHHHGGA (N terminal on insert)
  Cloning method: Unknown
  Sequencing primers: 5′ T7; 3′ T7-term
Resource information
  A portion of this plasmid was derived from a plasmid made by: This gene was synthesized and cloned into the plasmid by GenScript.
Terms and licenses: Academic/Nonprofit Terms; Industry Terms: Not Available to Industry
How to cite: pET-6xHis-GFP(+6) was a gift from Allie Obermeyer (Addgene plasmid # 199160 ; http://n2t.net/addgene:199160 ; RRID:Addgene_199160)
