[The description below was written by a language model from this plasmid's Addgene catalogue record and pLannotate feature annotations shown in this document.]
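Description:
pET-6xHis-GFP(+6) is a bacterial expression plasmid of about 5.9 kb, built on the pETDuet backbone, for producing a positively supercharged green fluorescent protein variant in E. coli. It is selected with ampicillin through the β-lactamase (AmpR) gene and replicates from a ColE1/pBR322-type origin. The catalogue lists it as high copy, although the feature table also detects the rop gene and the bom mobility region typical of pBR322-derived pET vectors, elements normally associated with more moderate copy number. An f1 origin is present as well, along with short tetracycline-resistance gene fragments that are backbone remnants rather than a functional marker.

The payload is a 744 bp synthetic GFP(+6) coding sequence, which the annotation matches to superfolder GFP. It carries eight substitutions (E16R, D86K, D112K, D127R, I138R, D207R, N222K, L246R) that replace mostly acidic or neutral residues with arginine or lysine, shifting the protein toward the net positive charge implied by its name. A short N-terminal leader containing a hexahistidine tag allows metal-affinity purification. Transcription is driven by a T7 promoter followed by a lac operator and the T7 gene 10 ribosome binding site, and ends at a T7 terminator. The plasmid-borne lacI gene supplies repressor, so expression is IPTG-inducible in hosts that provide T7 RNA polymerase. The S-tag and SET1 fragments annotated downstream of the GFP sequence appear to be vector remnants, and the record does not indicate that they are fused to the protein. The associated work concerns tuning protein electrostatics to drive the formation of biomolecular condensates in bacteria, and this construct supplies one charge variant for such studies.
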