Features (pLannotate 1.2.2; 19 found; start..end, strand, type, name):
      3..27      +  protein_bind   lac operator: The lac repressor binds to the lac operator to inhibit transcription in E. coli. This inhibition can be relieved by adding lactose or isopropyl-β-D-thiogalactopyranoside (IPTG). lac repressor encoded by lacI
     42..64      +  RBS            RBS: efficient ribosome binding site from bacteriophage T7 gene 10 (Olins and Rangwala, 1989)
    104..814     +  CDS            Superfolder GFP: Superfolder GFP is a basic (constitutively fluorescent) green fluorescent protein published in 2005, derived from Aequorea victoria. It is reported to be a very rapidly-maturing weak dimer.
    842..883     +  CDS            S-Tag (fragment): affinity and epitope tag derived from pancreatic ribonuclease A
    913..930     +  CDS            SET1 (fragment): solubility-enhancement tag derived from T7 phage gene 10B
    938..985     +  terminator     T7 terminator: transcription terminator for bacteriophage T7 RNA polymerase
   1022..1477    +  rep_origin     f1 ori (sequence partly withheld): f1 bacteriophage origin of replication; arrow indicates direction of (+) strand synthesis
   1592..2452    -  CDS            AmpR: β-lactamase; bla; confers resistance to ampicillin, carbenicillin, and related antibiotics
   2453..2545    -  promoter       AmpR promoter: bla
   2626..3214    +  rep_origin     ori: high-copy-number ColE1/pMB1/pBR322/pUC origin of replication
   3400..3539    -  misc_feature   bom: basis of mobility region from pBR322
   3641..3832    -  CDS            rop: Rop protein, which maintains plasmids at low copy number; rop
   3849..4229    +  CDS            YPB1_ECOLX: Protein predicted: Swiss-Prot protein existence level 4. From Escherichia coli.
   4291..4355    -  CDS            TcR (fragment): tetracycline efflux protein; tet; confers resistance to tetracycline
   4370..4391    -  protein_bind   CAP binding site: CAP binding activates transcription in the presence of cAMP. E. coli catabolite activator protein
   4404..5486    -  CDS            lacI: lac repressor; lacI; The lac repressor binds to the lac operator to inhibit transcription in E. coli. This inhibition can be relieved by adding lactose or isopropyl-β-D-thiogalactopyranoside (IPTG).
   5487..5564    -  promoter       lacI promoter: lacI
   5572..5851    -  CDS            TcR (fragment): tetracycline efflux protein; tet; confers resistance to tetracycline
   5877..2       +  promoter       T7 promoter (across the origin): promoter for bacteriophage T7 RNA polymerase
>Addgene plasmid #199160 | pET-6xHis-GFP(+6) | addgene full sequence | sequence record 392678 | Addgene NGS Result
GGGGAATTGTGAGCGGATAACAATTCCCCTCTAGAAATAATTTTGTTTAACTTTAAGAAGGAGATATACC
ATGGGTCATCACCACCACCATCACGGTGGCGCTAGCAAAGGTGAACGTCTGTTTACTGGTGTAGTACCGA
TCTTAGTGGAATTAGACGGCGACGTGAACGGTCATAAATTTAGCGTGCGCGGCGAGGGCGAAGGTGACGC
TACCAATGGTAAATTGACCCTGAAGTTTATTTGCACAACAGGCAAATTACCCGTTCCGTGGCCCACCTTA
GTGACCACCCTGACCTATGGCGTTCAGTGCTTCAGTCGTTACCCTAAACATATGAAACAACACGATTTTT
TCAAATCAGCCATGCCTGAAGGATATGTTCAAGAGCGTACAATCAGCTTCAAGAAGGATGGCACCTATAA
AACGCGTGCGGAAGTGAAATTTGAAGGCCGCACATTAGTAAATCGTATCGAACTGAAAGGTCGTGACTTC
AAAGAAGACGGCAACATTTTAGGCCATAAACTGGAATATAACTTTAATTCTCATAACGTGTATATTACGG
CCGATAAACAGAAGAATGGTATCAAGGCAAATTTCAAAATTCGCCATAACGTGGAGGACGGCAGCGTTCA
ATTAGCGGATCATTATCAACAAAACACGCCGATTGGTGATGGGCCTGTACTGTTACCTCGCAACCACTAC
CTGAGCACCCAATCTGCCCTGAGCAAAGATCCGAAAGAAAAACGCGATCACATGGTTCTGTTAGAATTCG
TGACCGCTGCAGGCATTACGCACGGAATGGACGAACGCTACAAGTAATAATGAGGTACCCTCGAGTCTGG
TAAAGAAACCGCTGCTGCGAAATTTGAACGCCAGCACATGGACTCGTCTACTAGCGCAGCTTAATTAACC
TAGGCTGCTGCCACCGCTGAGCAATAACTAGCATAACCCCTTGGGGCCTCTAAACGGGTCTTGAGGGGTT
TTTTGCTGAAAGGAGGAACTATATCCGGATTGGCGAATGGG
[124 nt withheld, positions 1022-1145]
C
[91 nt withheld, positions 1147-1237]
A
[49 nt withheld, positions 1239-1287]
CCTTTGACGTTGGAGTCCACGTTCTTT
[37 nt withheld, positions 1315-1351]
ACCCTATCTCGGTCTATTCTTTTGATTTATAAGGGATTTTGCCGATTTCGGCCTATTGGTTAAAAAATGA
GCTGATTTAACAAAAATTTAACGCGAATTTTAACAAAATATTAACGTTTACAATTTCTGGCGGCACGATG
GCATGAGATTATCAAAAAGGATCTTCACCTAGATCCTTTTAAATTAAAAATGAAGTTTTAAATCAATCTA
AAGTATATATGAGTAAACTTGGTCTGACAGTTACCAATGCTTAATCAGTGAGGCACCTATCTCAGCGATC
TGTCTATTTCGTTCATCCATAGTTGCCTGACTCCCCGTCGTGTAGATAACTACGATACGGGAGGGCTTAC
CATCTGGCCCCAGTGCTGCAATGATACCGCGAGACCCACGCTCACCGGCTCCAGATTTATCAGCAATAAA
CCAGCCAGCCGGAAGGGCCGAGCGCAGAAGTGGTCCTGCAACTTTATCCGCCTCCATCCAGTCTATTAAT
TGTTGCCGGGAAGCTAGAGTAAGTAGTTCGCCAGTTAATAGTTTGCGCAACGTTGTTGCCATTGCTACAG
GCATCGTGGTGTCACGCTCGTCGTTTGGTATGGCTTCATTCAGCTCCGGTTCCCAACGATCAAGGCGAGT
TACATGATCCCCCATGTTGTGCAAAAAAGCGGTTAGCTCCTTCGGTCCTCCGATCGTTGTCAGAAGTAAG
TTGGCCGCAGTGTTATCACTCATGGTTATGGCAGCACTGCATAATTCTCTTACTGTCATGCCATCCGTAA
GATGCTTTTCTGTGACTGGTGAGTACTCAACCAAGTCATTCTGAGAATAGTGTATGCGGCGACCGAGTTG
CTCTTGCCCGGCGTCAATACGGGATAATACCGCGCCACATAGCAGAACTTTAAAAGTGCTCATCATTGGA
AAACGTTCTTCGGGGCGAAAACTCTCAAGGATCTTACCGCTGTTGAGATCCAGTTCGATGTAACCCACTC
GTGCACCCAACTGATCTTCAGCATCTTTTACTTTCACCAGCGTTTCTGGGTGAGCAAAAACAGGAAGGCA
AAATGCCGCAAAAAAGGGAATAAGGGCGACACGGAAATGTTGAATACTCATACTCTTCCTTTTTCAATCA
TGATTGAAGCATTTATCAGGGTTATTGTCTCATGAGCGGATACATATTTGAATGTATTTAGAAAAATAAA
CAAATAGGTCATGACCAAAATCCCTTAACGTGAGTTTTCGTTCCACTGAGCGTCAGACCCCGTAGAAAAG
ATCAAAGGATCTTCTTGAGATCCTTTTTTTCTGCGCGTAATCTGCTGCTTGCAAACAAAAAAACCACCGC
TACCAGCGGTGGTTTGTTTGCCGGATCAAGAGCTACCAACTCTTTTTCCGAAGGTAACTGGCTTCAGCAG
AGCGCAGATACCAAATACTGTCCTTCTAGTGTAGCCGTAGTTAGGCCACCACTTCAAGAACTCTGTAGCA
CCGCCTACATACCTCGCTCTGCTAATCCTGTTACCAGTGGCTGCTGCCAGTGGCGATAAGTCGTGTCTTA
CCGGGTTGGACTCAAGACGATAGTTACCGGATAAGGCGCAGCGGTCGGGCTGAACGGGGGGTTCGTGCAC
ACAGCCCAGCTTGGAGCGAACGACCTACACCGAACTGAGATACCTACAGCGTGAGCTATGAGAAAGCGCC
ACGCTTCCCGAAGGGAGAAAGGCGGACAGGTATCCGGTAAGCGGCAGGGTCGGAACAGGAGAGCGCACGA
GGGAGCTTCCAGGGGGAAACGCCTGGTATCTTTATAGTCCTGTCGGGTTTCGCCACCTCTGACTTGAGCG
TCGATTTTTGTGATGCTCGTCAGGGGGGCGGAGCCTATGGAAAAACGCCAGCAACGCGGCCTTTTTACGG
TTCCTGGCCTTTTGCTGGCCTTTTGCTCACATGTTCTTTCCTGCGTTATCCCCTGATTCTGTGGATAACC
GTATTACCGCCTTTGAGTGAGCTGATACCGCTCGCCGCAGCCGAACGACCGAGCGCAGCGAGTCAGTGAG
CGAGGAAGCGGAAGAGCGCCTGATGCGGTATTTTCTCCTTACGCATCTGTGCGGTATTTCACACCGCAAT
GGTGCACTCTCAGTACAATCTGCTCTGATGCCGCATAGTTAAGCCAGTATACACTCCGCTATCGCTACGT
GACTGGGTCATGGCTGCGCCCCGACACCCGCCAACACCCGCTGACGCGCCCTGACGGGCTTGTCTGCTCC
CGGCATCCGCTTACAGACAAGCTGTGACCGTCTCCGGGAGCTGCATGTGTCAGAGGTTTTCACCGTCATC
ACCGAAACGCGCGAGGCAGCTGCGGTAAAGCTCATCAGCGTGGTCGTGAAGCGATTCACAGATGTCTGCC
TGTTCATCCGCGTCCAGCTCGTTGAGTTTCTCCAGAAGCGTTAATGTCTGGCTTCTGATAAAGCGGGCCA
TGTTAAGGGCGGTTTTTTCCTGTTTGGTCACTGATGCCTCCGTGTAAGGGGGATTTCTGTTCATGGGGGT
AATGATACCGATGAAACGAGAGAGGATGCTCACGATACGGGTTACTGATGATGAACATGCCCGGTTACTG
GAACGTTGTGAGGGTAAACAACTGGCGGTATGGATGCGGCGGGACCAGAGAAAAATCACTCAGGGTCAAT
GCCAGCGCTTCGTTAATACAGATGTAGGTGTTCCACAGGGTAGCCAGCAGCATCCTGCGATGCAGATCCG
GAACATAATGGTGCAGGGCGCTGACTTCCGCGTTTCCAGACTTTACGAAACACGGAAACCGAAGACCATT
CATGTTGTTGCTCAGGTCGCAGACGTTTTGCAGCAGCAGTCGCTTCACGTTCGCTCGCGTATCGGTGATT
CATTCTGCTAACCAGTAAGGCAACCCCGCCAGCCTAGCCGGGTCCTCAACGACAGGAGCACGATCATGCT
AGTCATGCCCCGCGCCCACCGGAAGGAGCTGACTGGGTTGAAGGCTCTCAAGGGCATCGGTCGAGATCCC
GGTGCCTAATGAGTGAGCTAACTTACATTAATTGCGTTGCGCTCACTGCCCGCTTTCCAGTCGGGAAACC
TGTCGTGCCAGCTGCATTAATGAATCGGCCAACGCGCGGGGAGAGGCGGTTTGCGTATTGGGCGCCAGGG
TGGTTTTTCTTTTCACCAGTGAGACGGGCAACAGCTGATTGCCCTTCACCGCCTGGCCCTGAGAGAGTTG
CAGCAAGCGGTCCACGCTGGTTTGCCCCAGCAGGCGAAAATCCTGTTTGATGGTGGTTAACGGCGGGATA
TAACATGAGCTGTCTTCGGTATCGTCGTATCCCACTACCGAGATGTCCGCACCAACGCGCAGCCCGGACT
CGGTAATGGCGCGCATTGCGCCCAGCGCCATCTGATCGTTGGCAACCAGCATCGCAGTGGGAACGATGCC
CTCATTCAGCATTTGCATGGTTTGTTGAAAACCGGACATGGCACTCCAGTCGCCTTCCCGTTCCGCTATC
GGCTGAATTTGATTGCGAGTGAGATATTTATGCCAGCCAGCCAGACGCAGACGCGCCGAGACAGAACTTA
ATGGGCCCGCTAACAGCGCGATTTGCTGGTGACCCAATGCGACCAGATGCTCCACGCCCAGTCGCGTACC
GTCTTCATGGGAGAAAATAATACTGTTGATGGGTGTCTGGTCAGAGACATCAAGAAATAACGCCGGAACA
TTAGTGCAGGCAGCTTCCACAGCAATGGCATCCTGGTCATCCAGCGGATAGTTAATGATCAGCCCACTGA
CGCGTTGCGCGAGAAGATTGTGCACCGCCGCTTTACAGGCTTCGACGCCGCTTCGTTCTACCATCGACAC
CACCACGCTGGCACCCAGTTGATCGGCGCGAGATTTAATCGCCGCGACAATTTGCGACGGCGCGTGCAGG
GCCAGACTGGAGGTGGCAACGCCAATCAGCAACGACTGTTTGCCCGCCAGTTGTTGTGCCACGCGGTTGG
GAATGTAATTCAGCTCCGCCATCGCCGCTTCCACTTTTTCCCGCGTTTTCGCAGAAACGTGGCTGGCCTG
GTTCACCACGCGGGAAACGGTCTGATAAGAGACACCGGCATACTCTGCGACATCGTATAACGTTACTGGT
TTCACATTCACCACCCTGAATTGACTCTCTTCCGGGCGCTATCATGCCATACCGCGAAAGGTTTTGCGCC
ATTCGATGGTGTCCGGGATCTCGACGCTCTCCCTTATGCGACTCCTGCATTAGGAAGCAGCCCAGTAGTA
GGTTGAGGCCGTTGAGCACCGCCGCCGCAAGGAATGGTGCATGCAAGGAGATGGCGCCCAACAGTCCCCC
GGCCACGGGGCCTGCCACCATACCCACGCCGAAACAAGCGCTCATGAGCCCGAAGTGGCGAGCCCGATCT
TCCCCATCGGTGATGTCGGCGATATAGGCGCCAGCAACCGCACCTGTGGCGCCGGTGATGCCGGCCACGA
TGCGTCCGGCGTAGAGGATCGAGATCGATCTCGATCCCGCGAAATTAATACGACTCACTATA
